Addgene plasmid #242907: pCK071
Purpose: Constitutive expression of dCas9 and PspF-λN22
Depositing lab: Jesse Zalatan. Depositing organization: University of Washington. Publication: Systematic Mapping of Bacterial CRISPRa Systems for Synergistic Gene Activation Reveals Antagonistic Effects. Kiattisewee C, Karanjia AV, Cardiff RAL, Olander KE, Leejareon P, Alvi SS, Carothers JM, Zalatan JG. ACS Synth Biol. 2025 Jul 22. doi: 10.1021/acssynbio.5c00358. PubMed 40693287.
Backbone
  Vector backbone: pCD442
  Vector type: CRISPR, Synthetic Biology
Growth in bacteria
  Bacterial resistance: Chloramphenicol, 25 μg/mL
  Growth temperature: 37°C
  Growth strain: DH5alpha
  Copy number: Low Copy
Gene/Insert
  Gene/Insert name: PspF-λN22
  Species: Synthetic
  Entrez Gene: pspF (a.k.a. b1303, ECK1298, ycjB)
  Promoter: BBa_J23107
  Cloning method: Gibson Cloning
  Sequencing primers: 5′ CACGCATTGATTTGAGTCAGC; 3′ tcgtaagccatttccgctcg
Terms and licenses: Academic/Nonprofit Terms; Industry Terms: Not Available to Industry
Depositor comments: Please visit https://doi.org/10.1101/2025.05.14.654134 for bioRxiv preprint.
How to cite: pCK071 was a gift from Jesse Zalatan (Addgene plasmid # 242907 ; http://n2t.net/addgene:242907 ; RRID:Addgene_242907)
