[The description below was written by a language model from this plasmid's Addgene catalogue record and pLannotate feature annotations shown in this document.]
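Description:
pCK071 is a bacterial CRISPR activation (CRISPRa) plasmid built on the pCD442 backbone for constitutive co-expression of catalytically dead Cas9 and the effector fusion PspF-λN22. It is propagated in E. coli from a p15A origin, catalogued as low copy, which is compatible with ColE1-type plasmids and so allows guide RNA or reporter plasmids to be carried alongside it. Selection is with chloramphenicol, conferred by a cat gene under its native promoter and followed by the lambda t0 terminator. A short fragment annotated as RSF ori lies next to p15A and is probably just a sequence-similarity match rather than a second functional origin.

The largest element is the Streptococcus pyogenes dCas9 coding sequence, which spans the numbering origin of the 7.6 kb sequence. It carries the D10A and H840A mutations that abolish nuclease activity while retaining RNA-guided DNA binding, and it is followed by the rrnB T1 and T7Te terminators. The record does not state the dCas9 promoter, although an upstream tracrRNA annotation on the opposite strand suggests that some native S. pyogenes locus sequence was retained.

Downstream is a second cassette, which the catalogue says is driven by the synthetic constitutive promoter BBa_J23107. The feature tool labels a short stretch here as a lacIq promoter fragment, most likely a partial match to this promoter. The cassette encodes a fragment of E. coli PspF, the transcriptional activator of the phage shock protein operon, fused to the λ N peptide RNA-binding domain.

In typical systems of this kind, the λN22 peptide binds a cognate RNA hairpin built into a scaffold guide RNA, so that dCas9 recruits the activator to a chosen promoter. No guide RNA is annotated on this plasmid, so it is presumably supplied separately. The associated work used such constructs to map combinations of bacterial CRISPRa activators for synergistic or antagonistic effects.
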