Features (pLannotate 1.2.2; 12 found; start..end, strand, type, name):
   3925..3996    +  terminator     rrnB T1 terminator: transcription terminator T1 from the E. coli rrnB gene
   4012..4039    +  terminator     T7Te terminator: phage T7 early transcription terminator
   4051..4085    +  promoter       lacIq promoter (fragment): lacI (mutant); In the lacIq allele, a single base change in the promoter boosts expression of the lacI gene about 10-fold.
   4163..5050    +  CDS            pspF (fragment): PSPF_ECOLI - Also known as ycjB. Experimental evidence at protein level: Swiss-Prot protein existence level 1. Transcriptional activator for the phage shock protein (psp) operon (pspABCDE) and pspG gene. From Escherichia coli (strain K12).
   5063..5116    +  CDS            λ N peptide (fragment): N-terminal RNA-binding domain from the λ bacteriophage antiterminator protein N (Baron-Benhamou et al., 2004)
   5176..5231    -  rep_origin     RSF ori (fragment): Plasmids containing the RSF 1030 origin of replication can be propagated in E. coli cells that contain additional plasmids with compatible origins.
   5319..5864    -  rep_origin     p15A ori: Plasmids containing the medium-copy-number p15A origin of replication can be propagated in E. coli cells that contain a second plasmid with the ColE1 origin.
   5978..6072    -  terminator     lambda t0 terminator: transcription terminator from phage lambda
   6096..6752    -  CDS            cat: CAT_ECOLX - Experimental evidence at protein level: Swiss-Prot protein existence level 1. This enzyme is an effector of chloramphenicol resistance in bacteria. From Escherichia coli. This protein is used as a marker in many commonly used cloning vectors, such as pACYC184.
   6753..6855    -  promoter       cat promoter: promoter of the E. coli cat gene encoding chloramphenicol acetyltransferase
   7059..7137    -  misc_RNA       tracrRNA: trans-activating CRISPR RNA for the Streptococcus pyogenes CRISPR/Cas9 system
   7433..3899    +  CDS            dCas9 (fragment) (across the origin): catalytically dead mutant of the Cas9 endonuclease from the Streptococcus pyogenes Type II CRISPR/Cas system RNA-guided DNA-binding protein that lacks endonuclease activity due to the D10A mutation in the RuvC catalytic domain and the H840A mutation in the HNH catalytic domain
>Addgene plasmid #242907 | pCK071 | addgene full sequence | sequence record 486136 | Addgene NGS Result
TAGAAGGTATACACGTCGGAAGAATCGTATTTGTTATCTACAGGAGATTTTTTCAAATGAGATGGCGAAA
GTAGATGATAGTTTCTTTCATCGACTTGAAGAGTCTTTTTTGGTGGAAGAAGACAAGAAGCATGAACGTC
ATCCTATTTTTGGAAATATAGTAGATGAAGTTGCTTATCATGAGAAATATCCAACTATCTATCATCTGCG
AAAAAAATTGGTAGATTCTACTGATAAAGCGGATTTGCGCTTAATCTATTTGGCCTTAGCGCATATGATT
AAGTTTCGTGGTCATTTTTTGATTGAGGGAGATTTAAATCCTGATAATAGTGATGTGGACAAACTATTTA
TCCAGTTGGTACAAACCTACAATCAATTATTTGAAGAAAACCCTATTAACGCAAGTGGAGTAGATGCTAA
AGCGATTCTTTCTGCACGATTGAGTAAATCAAGACGATTAGAAAATCTCATTGCTCAGCTCCCCGGTGAG
AAGAAAAATGGCTTATTTGGGAATCTCATTGCTTTGTCATTGGGTTTGACCCCTAATTTTAAATCAAATT
TTGATTTGGCAGAAGATGCTAAATTACAGCTTTCAAAAGATACTTACGATGATGATTTAGATAATTTATT
GGCGCAAATTGGAGATCAATATGCTGATTTGTTTTTGGCAGCTAAGAATTTATCAGATGCTATTTTACTT
TCAGATATCCTAAGAGTAAATACTGAAATAACTAAGGCTCCCCTATCAGCTTCAATGATTAAACGCTACG
ATGAACATCATCAAGACTTGACTCTTTTAAAAGCTTTAGTTCGACAACAACTTCCAGAAAAGTATAAAGA
AATCTTTTTTGATCAATCAAAAAACGGATATGCAGGTTATATTGATGGGGGAGCTAGCCAAGAAGAATTT
TATAAATTTATCAAACCAATTTTAGAAAAAATGGATGGTACTGAGGAATTATTGGTGAAACTAAATCGTG
AAGATTTGCTGCGCAAGCAACGGACCTTTGACAACGGCTCTATTCCCCATCAAATTCACTTGGGTGAGCT
GCATGCTATTTTGAGAAGACAAGAAGACTTTTATCCATTTTTAAAAGACAATCGTGAGAAGATTGAAAAA
ATCTTGACTTTTCGAATTCCTTATTATGTTGGTCCATTGGCGCGTGGCAATAGTCGTTTTGCATGGATGA
CTCGGAAGTCTGAAGAAACAATTACCCCATGGAATTTTGAAGAAGTTGTCGATAAAGGTGCTTCAGCTCA
ATCATTTATTGAACGCATGACAAACTTTGATAAAAATCTTCCAAATGAAAAAGTACTACCAAAACATAGT
TTGCTTTATGAGTATTTTACGGTTTATAACGAATTGACAAAGGTCAAATATGTTACTGAAGGAATGCGAA
AACCAGCATTTCTTTCAGGTGAACAGAAGAAAGCCATTGTTGATTTACTCTTCAAAACAAATCGAAAAGT
AACCGTTAAGCAATTAAAAGAAGATTATTTCAAAAAAATAGAATGTTTTGATAGTGTTGAAATTTCAGGA
GTTGAAGATAGATTTAATGCTTCATTAGGTACCTACCATGATTTGCTAAAAATTATTAAAGATAAAGATT
TTTTGGATAATGAAGAAAATGAAGATATCTTAGAGGATATTGTTTTAACATTGACCTTATTTGAAGATAG
GGAGATGATTGAGGAAAGACTTAAAACATATGCTCACCTCTTTGATGATAAGGTGATGAAACAGCTTAAA
CGTCGCCGTTATACTGGTTGGGGACGTTTGTCTCGAAAATTGATTAATGGTATTAGGGATAAGCAATCTG
GCAAAACAATATTAGATTTTTTGAAATCAGATGGTTTTGCCAATCGCAATTTTATGCAGCTGATCCATGA
TGATAGTTTGACATTTAAAGAAGACATTCAAAAAGCACAAGTGTCTGGACAAGGCGATAGTTTACATGAA
CATATTGCAAATTTAGCTGGTAGCCCTGCTATTAAAAAAGGTATTTTACAGACTGTAAAAGTTGTTGATG
AATTGGTCAAAGTAATGGGGCGGCATAAGCCAGAAAATATCGTTATTGAAATGGCACGTGAAAATCAGAC
AACTCAAAAGGGCCAGAAAAATTCGCGAGAGCGTATGAAACGAATCGAAGAAGGTATCAAAGAATTAGGA
AGTCAGATTCTTAAAGAGCATCCTGTTGAAAATACTCAATTGCAAAATGAAAAGCTCTATCTCTATTATC
TCCAAAATGGAAGAGACATGTATGTGGACCAAGAATTAGATATTAATCGTTTAAGTGATTATGATGTCGA
TGCCATTGTTCCACAAAGTTTCCTTAAAGACGATTCAATAGACAATAAGGTCTTAACGCGTTCTGATAAA
AATCGTGGTAAATCGGATAACGTTCCAAGTGAAGAAGTAGTCAAAAAGATGAAAAACTATTGGAGACAAC
TTCTAAACGCCAAGTTAATCACTCAACGTAAGTTTGATAATTTAACGAAAGCTGAACGTGGAGGTTTGAG
TGAACTTGATAAAGCTGGTTTTATCAAACGCCAATTGGTTGAAACTCGCCAAATCACTAAGCATGTGGCA
CAAATTTTGGATAGTCGCATGAATACTAAATACGATGAAAATGATAAACTTATTCGAGAGGTTAAAGTGA
TTACCTTAAAATCTAAATTAGTTTCTGACTTCCGAAAAGATTTCCAATTCTATAAAGTACGTGAGATTAA
CAATTACCATCATGCCCATGATGCGTATCTAAATGCCGTCGTTGGAACTGCTTTGATTAAGAAATATCCA
AAACTTGAATCGGAGTTTGTCTATGGTGATTATAAAGTTTATGATGTTCGTAAAATGATTGCTAAGTCTG
AGCAAGAAATAGGCAAAGCAACCGCAAAATATTTCTTTTACTCTAATATCATGAACTTCTTCAAAACAGA
AATTACACTTGCAAATGGAGAGATTCGCAAACGCCCTCTAATCGAAACTAATGGGGAAACTGGAGAAATT
GTCTGGGATAAAGGGCGAGATTTTGCCACAGTGCGCAAAGTATTGTCCATGCCCCAAGTCAATATTGTCA
AGAAAACAGAAGTACAGACAGGCGGATTCTCCAAGGAGTCAATTTTACCAAAAAGAAATTCGGACAAGCT
TATTGCTCGTAAAAAAGACTGGGATCCAAAAAAATATGGTGGTTTTGATAGTCCAACGGTAGCTTATTCA
GTCCTAGTGGTTGCTAAGGTGGAAAAAGGGAAATCGAAGAAGTTAAAATCCGTTAAAGAGTTACTAGGGA
TCACAATTATGGAAAGAAGTTCCTTTGAAAAAAATCCGATTGACTTTTTAGAAGCTAAAGGATATAAGGA
AGTTAAAAAAGACTTAATCATTAAACTACCTAAATATAGTCTTTTTGAGTTAGAAAACGGTCGTAAACGG
ATGCTGGCTAGTGCCGGAGAATTACAAAAAGGAAATGAGCTGGCTCTGCCAAGCAAATATGTGAATTTTT
TATATTTAGCTAGTCATTATGAAAAGTTGAAGGGTAGTCCAGAAGATAACGAACAAAAACAATTGTTTGT
GGAGCAGCATAAGCATTATTTAGATGAGATTATTGAGCAAATCAGTGAATTTTCTAAGCGTGTTATTTTA
GCAGATGCCAATTTAGATAAAGTTCTTAGTGCATATAACAAACATAGAGACAAACCAATACGTGAACAAG
CAGAAAATATTATTCATTTATTTACGTTGACGAATCTTGGAGCTCCCGCTGCTTTTAAATATTTTGATAC
AACAATTGATCGTAAACGATATACGTCTACAAAAGAAGTTTTAGATGCCACTCTTATCCATCAATCCATC
ACTGGTCTTTATGAAACACGCATTGATTTGAGTCAGCTAGGAGGTGACTAACTCGAGTAAGGATCTCCAG
GCATCAAATAAAACGAAAGGCTCAGTCGAAAGACTGGGCCTTTCGTTTTATCTGTTGTTTGTCGGTGAAC
GCTCTCTACTAGAGTCACACTGGCTCACCTTCGGGTGGGCCTTTCTGCGTTTATACCTAGAGCGCCCGGA
AGAGAGTCAATTCAGGGTGGTGAATCTGCAGTTTACGGCTAGCTCAGCCCTAGGTATTATGCTAGCGAAT
TCATTAAAGAGGAGAAAGGTACCATGGGGCCCATGGCAGAATACAAAGATAATTTACTTGGTGAGGCGAA
CAGCTTTCTCGAAGTGCTGGAACAGGTTTCGCATCTCGCACCGCTGGACAAACCGGTGCTCATCATCGGC
GAACGCGGCACCGGTAAAGAGCTGATTGCCAGCCGCCTGCATTATCTCTCCTCCCGTTGGCAAGGGCCGT
TTATTTCCCTTAACTGCGCGGCGTTAAATGAAAATCTGCTGGATTCCGAACTGTTTGGTCACGAAGCGGG
GGCGTTTACCGGTGCGCAAAAACGTCATCCAGGGAGATTTGAACGTGCCGACGGCGGTACGCTATTTCTT
GATGAACTCGCTACGGCACCGATGATGGTGCAGGAGAAATTATTGCGCGTGATTGAGTACGGTGAACTGG
AGCGCGTTGGCGGCAGCCAACCATTGCAGGTGAATGTGCGGTTGGTATGCGCGACGAATGCCGATCTCCC
GGCGATGGTCAATGAAGGCACTTTTCGCGCTGACCTGCTCGACCGACTGGCTTTTGATGTTGTACAACTG
CCACCACTGCGCGAGCGCGAAAGCGACATAATGTTGATGGCAGAATACTTTGCCATCCAGATGTGTCGGG
AAATCAAGCTGCCTCTGTTCCCGGGGTTTACGGAGCGCGCCAGAGAAACATTGCTGAATTATCGTTGGCC
GGGAAATATTCGTGAATTGAAAAACGTGGTGGAACGTTCAGTGTATCGCCACGGCACCAGCGATTATCCG
CTTGATGACATCATTATTGATCCCTTTAAACGGCGTCCGCCTGAAGACGCTATCGCCGTTTCAGAAACCA
CCTCGCTTCCAACACTGCCGCTGGATTTACGTGAGTTTCAGATGCAGCAGGAAAAAGAGTTGCTGCAACT
CAGTTTGCAAATGAATGCACGCACACGCCGCCGCGAACGTCGCGCAGAGAAACAGGCTCAATGGAAAGCA
GCAAATTAAGCGGCCGCCACGCAAAAAACCCCGCTTCGGCGGGGTTTTTTCGCCCTAGGGATATATTCCG
CTTCCTCGCTCACTGACTCGCTACGCTCGGTCGTTCGACTGCGGCGAGCGGAAATGGCTTACGAACGGGG
CGGAGATTTCCTGGAAGATGCCAGGAAGATACTTAACAGGGAAGTGAGAGGGCCGCGGCAAAGCCGTTTT
TCCATAGGCTCCGCCCCCCTGACAAGCATCACGAAATCTGACGCTCAAATCAGTGGTGGCGAAACCCGAC
AGGACTATAAAGATACCAGGCGTTTCCCCCTGGCGGCTCCCTCGTGCGCTCTCCTGTTCCTGCCTTTCGG
TTTACCGGTGTCATTCCGCTGTTATGGCCGCGTTTGTCTCATTCCACGCCTGACACTCAGTTCCGGGTAG
GCAGTTCGCTCCAAGCTGGACTGTATGCACGAACCCCCCGTTCAGTCCGACCGCTGCGCCTTATCCGGTA
ACTATCGTCTTGAGTCCAACCCGGAAAGACATGCAAAAGCACCACTGGCAGCAGCCACTGGTAATTGATT
TAGAGGAGTTAGTCTTGAAGTCATGCGCCGGTTAAGGCTAAACTGAAAGGACAAGTTTTGGTGACTGCGC
TCCTCCAAGCCAGTTACCTCGGTTCAAAGAGTTGGTAGCTCAGAGAACCTTCGAAAAACCGCCCTGCAAG
GCGGTTTTTTCGTTTTCAGAGCAAGAGATTACGCGCAGACCAAAACGATCTCAAGAAGATCATCTTATTA
ATCAGATAAAATATTTCTAGATTTCAGTGCAATTTATCTCTTCAAATGTAGCACCTGAAGTCAGCCCCAT
ACGATATAAGTTGTTACTAGTGCTTGGATTCTCACCAATAAAAAACGCCCGGCGGCAACCGAGCGTTCTG
AACAAATCCAGATGGAGTTCTGAGGTCATTACTGGATCTATCAACAGGAGTCCAAGCGAGCTCGATATCA
AATTACGCCCCGCCCTGCCACTCATCGCAGTACTGTTGTAATTCATTAAGCATTCTGCCGACATGGAAGC
CATCACAAACGGCATGATGAACCTGAATCGCCAGCGGCATCAGCACCTTGTCGCCTTGCGTATAATATTT
GCCCATGGTGAAAACGGGGGCGAAGAAGTTGTCCATATTGGCCACGTTTAAATCAAAACTGGTGAAACTC
ACCCAGGGATTGGCTGAGACGAAAAACATATTCTCAATAAACCCTTTAGGGAAATAGGCCAGGTTTTCAC
CGTAACACGCCACATCTTGCGAATATATGTGTAGAAACTGCCGGAAATCGTCGTGGTATTCACTCCAGAG
CGATGAAAACGTTTCAGTTTGCTCATGGAAAACGGTGTAACAAGGGTGAACACTATCCCATATCACCAGC
TCACCGTCTTTCATTGCCATACGAAATTCCGGATGAGCATTCATCAGGCGGGCAAGAATGTGAATAAAGG
CCGGATAAAACTTGTGCTTATTTTTCTTTACGGTCTTTAAAAAGGCCGTAATATCCAGCTGAACGGTCTG
GTTATAGGTACATTGAGCAACTGACTGAAATGCCTCAAAATGTTCTTTACGATGCCATTGGGATATATCA
ACGGTGGTATATCCAGTGATTTTTTTCTCCATTTTAGCTTCCTTAGCTCCTGAAAATCTCGATAACTCAA
AAAATACGCCCGGTAGTGATCTTATTTCATTATGGTGAAAGTTGGAACCTCTTACGTGCCGATCAACGTC
TCATTTTCGCCAGATATCGACGTCTTAAGTTACGAAATCATCCTGTGGAGCTTAGTAGGTTTAGCAAGAT
GGCAGCGCCTAAATGTAGAATGATAAAAGGATTAAGAGATTAATTTCCCTAAAAATGATAAAACAAGCGT
TTTGAAAGCGCTTGTTTTTTTGGTTTGCAGTCAGAGTAGAATAGAAGTATCAAAAAAAGCACCGACTCGG
TGCCACTTTTTCAAGTTGATAACGGACTAGCCTTATTTTAACTTGCTATGCTGTTTTGAATGGTTCCAAC
AAGATTATTTTATAACTTTTATAACAAATAATCAAGGAGAAATTCAAAGAAATTTATCAGCCATAAAACA
ATACTTAATACTATAGAATGATAACAAAATAAACTACTTTTTAAAAGAATTTTGTGTTATAATCTATTTA
TTATTAAGTATTGGGTAATATTTTTTGAAGAGATATTTTGAAAAAGAAAAATTAAAGCATATTAAACTAA
TTTCGGAGGTCATTAAAACTATTATTGAAATCATCAAACTCATTATGGATTTAATTTAAACTTTTTATTT
TAGGAGGCAAAAATGGATAAGAAATACTCAATAGGCTTAGCTATCGGCACAAATAGCGTCGGATGGGCGG
TGATCACTGATGAATATAAGGTTCCGTCTAAAAAGTTCAAGGTTCTGGGAAATACAGACCGCCACAGTAT
CAAAAAAAATCTTATAGGGGCTCTTTTATTTGACAGTGGAGAGACAGCGGAAGCGACTCGTCTCAAACGG
ACAGCTCG
